Addgene plasmid #104891: PE_30: Pxyl_lac_tet::eG:: sfYFP
Purpose: PE_30: Pxyl_lac_tet::eG:: sfYFP
Depositing lab: Matthew Bennett. Depositing organization: Rice University. Publication: Tuning the dynamic range of bacterial promoters regulated by ligand-inducible transcription factors. Chen Y, Ho JML, Shis DL, Gupta C, Long J, Wagner DS, Ott W, Josic K, Bennett MR. Nat Commun. 2018 Jan 4;9(1):64. doi: 10.1038/s41467-017-02473-5. PubMed 29302024.
Backbone
  Vector backbone: pmb1, +ROP
  Backbone size w/o insert (bp): 3886
  Total vector size (bp): 3971
  Vector type: Bacterial Expression
Growth in bacteria
  Bacterial resistance: Kanamycin, 50 μg/mL
  Growth temperature: 37°C
  Growth strain: DH5alpha
  Copy number: High Copy
Gene/Insert
  Gene/Insert name: Hybrid Promoter : Pxyl_lac_tet::eG::sfYFP
  Insert size (bp): 85
  Promoter: Hybrid Promoter : Pxyl_lac_tet::eG
  Cloning method: Gateway Cloning
  Sequencing primers: 5′ CATTTCTGAAGAGGACTTGTTGCG; 3′ CTTCACCCTCGCCACGCACG
Terms and licenses: Academic/Nonprofit Terms; Industry Terms: Not Available to Industry
Depositor comments: Note: Plasmid contains a tet operator instead of a lac operator between rop and myc. This change is not known to affect plasmid function.
How to cite: PE_30: Pxyl_lac_tet::eG:: sfYFP was a gift from Matthew Bennett (Addgene plasmid # 104891 ; http://n2t.net/addgene:104891 ; RRID:Addgene_104891)
