[The description below was written by a language model from this plasmid's Addgene catalogue record and pLannotate feature annotations shown in this document.]
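Description:
PE_30: Pxyl_lac_tet::eG::sfYFP is a bacterial expression reporter plasmid of about 4 kb, built on a pMB1-type backbone that retains the rop gene. It replicates in E. coli from the ColE1/pMB1 origin and is selected with kanamycin through an aph(3')-Ia (KanR) cassette. The pBR322-derived bom region and a fragment of mbeC are also present as backbone remnants. The catalogue lists the plasmid as high copy, although Rop normally acts to moderate copy number in this family of replicons.

The payload is an 85 bp synthetic hybrid promoter, Pxyl_lac_tet::eG, placed upstream of a superfolder yellow fluorescent protein reporter. The automated annotation calls this reading frame superfolder GFP, as expected for a closely related variant. Within the promoter region the feature table detects a symmetric lac operator and a tet operator-containing fragment resembling PLtetO-1, consistent with a design that combines binding sites for several ligand-responsive repressors. The xyl-related element implied by the name is not annotated, and the record does not explain the "eG" designation. A T7Te terminator follows the reporter. Upstream lies a short Myc-tag-containing segment, and the depositor notes that a tet operator rather than a lac operator sits between rop and myc, a change not known to affect function. No repressor genes are annotated on the plasmid, so these would presumably be supplied by the host or by another plasmid.

The construct comes from a study on tuning the dynamic range of bacterial promoters controlled by ligand-inducible transcription factors. In that setting, fluorescence output serves as a readout of promoter activity in response to inducers.
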