Features (pLannotate 1.2.2; 13 found; start..end, strand, type, name):
     67..87      +  promoter       PLtetO-1 promoter (fragment): modified phage lambda PL promoter with tet operator sites (Lutz and Bujard, 1997)
    100..318     +  CDS            N-MYC2 (fragment): MYC2_MARMO - Protein inferred from homology: Swiss-Prot protein existence level 3. From Marmota monax (Woodchuck).
    286..315     +  CDS            Myc: Myc (human c-Myc proto-oncogene) epitope tag
    490..506     -  protein_bind   lac operator (symmetric) (fragment): The lac repressor binds to the lac operator to inhibit transcription in E. coli. This inhibition can be relieved by adding lactose or isopropyl-β-D-thiogalactopyranoside (IPTG). The symmetric lac operator was optimized for tight binding of lac repressor. lac repressor encoded by lacI
    517..539     +  promoter       PLtetO-1 promoter (fragment): modified phage lambda PL promoter with tet operator sites (Lutz and Bujard, 1997)
    622..1335    +  CDS            superfolder GFP: GFP variant that folds robustly even when fused to poorly folded proteins (Pédelacq et al., 2006)
   1487..1514    +  terminator     T7Te terminator: phage T7 early transcription terminator
   1597..1654    +  promoter       AmpR promoter (fragment): bla
   1663..2478    -  CDS            KanR: aminoglycoside phosphotransferase; aph(3')-Ia; confers resistance to kanamycin in bacteria or G418 (Geneticin®) in eukaryotes
   2600..3188    +  rep_origin     ori: high-copy-number ColE1/pMB1/pBR322/pUC origin of replication
   3374..3513    -  misc_feature   bom: basis of mobility region from pBR322
   3615..3806    -  CDS            rop: Rop protein, which maintains plasmids at low copy number; rop
   3847..3957    +  CDS            mbeC (fragment): MBEC_ECOLX - Experimental evidence at protein level: Swiss-Prot protein existence level 1. Required for efficient mobilization of ColE1 plasmid and is thus essential to promote the specific transfer of the plasmid during conjugation. Probably functions by inducing DNA bending, helping the MbeA relaxase to melt the DNA around the nic site and cleave the phosphodiester bond. Binds specifically double-stranded DNA (dsDNA) containing the ColE1 oriT but does not recognize the inverted repeat (IR). From Escherichia coli.
>Addgene plasmid #104891 | PE_30: Pxyl_lac_tet::eG:: sfYFP | addgene full sequence | sequence record 221689 | Addgene NGS Result
AGTGCGCTCGAGCTTCCCAACCTTACCAGAGGGCGCCCCAGCTGGCAATTCCGACGTCTGTGTGGATCCC
TATCAGTGATAGAGATTCACACAGGGCCCTCGGACACCGAGGAGAATGTCAAGAGGCGAACACACAACGT
CTTGGAGCGCCAGAGGAGGAACGAGCTAAAACGGAGCTTTTTTGCCCTGCGTGACCAGATCCCGGAGTTG
GAAAACAATGAAAAGGCCCCCAAGGTAGTTATCCTTAAAAAAGCCACAGCATACATCCTGTCCGTCCAAG
CAGAGGAGCAAAAGCTCATTTCTGAAGAGGACTTGTTGCGGAAACGACGAGAACAGTTGAAACACAAACT
TGAACAGCTACGGAACTCTTGTGCGTAAGGAAAAGTAAGGAAAACGATTCCTTCTAACAGAAATGTCCTG
AGCAATCACCTATGAACTGTCGAAATAAACCAAAAATCGTAATCGAAAGATAAAAATCTGTAATAGACAT
GTGAGCGCTCACAATTTATAGTGAGCACATCCCTATCAGTGATAGAGATGCATGCCACTTAAAAAGGAGA
TCAACAATGAAAGCAATTTTCGTACTGAAACATCTTAATCATGCTAAGGAGAAATACTAGTATGCGTAAA
GGCGAAGAGCTGTTCACTGGTGTCGTCCCTATTCTGGTGGAACTGGATGGTGATGTCAACGGTCATAAGT
TTTCCGTGCGTGGCGAGGGTGAAGGTGACGCAACTAATGGTAAACTGACGCTGAAGTTCATCTGTACTAC
TGGTAAACTGCCGGTACCTTGGCCGACTCTGGTAACGACGCTGACTTATGGTGTTCAGTGCTTTGCTCGT
TATCCGGACCATATGAAGCAGCATGACTTCTTCAAGTCCGCCATGCCGGAAGGCTATGTGCAGGAACGCA
CGATTTCCTTTAAGGATGACGGCACGTACAAAACGCGTGCGGAAGTGAAATTTGAAGGCGATACCCTGGT
AAACCGCATTGAGCTGAAAGGCATTGACTTTAAAGAAGACGGCAATATCCTGGGCCATAAGCTGGAATAC
AATTTTAACAGCCACAATGTTTACATCACCGCCGATAAACAAAAAAATGGCATTAAAGCGAATTTTAAAA
TTCGCCACAACGTGGAGGATGGCAGCGTGCAGCTGGCTGATCACTACCAGCAAAACACTCCAATCGGTGA
TGGTCCTGTTCTGCTGCCAGACAATCACTATCTGAGCTACCAAAGCGTTCTGTCTAAAGATCCGAACGAG
AAACGCGATCATATGGTTCTGCTGGAGTTCGTAACCGCAGCGGGCATCACGCATGGTATGGATGAACTGT
ACAAATGATGAAGCTTCCCCTACGTGCTGCTGAAGTTGCCCGCAACAGAGAGTGGAACCAACCGGTGATA
CCACGATACTATGACTGAGAGTCAACGCCATGAGCGGCCTCATTTCTTATTCTGAGTTACAACAGTCCGC
ACCGCTGTCTCACACTGGCTCACCTTCGGGTGGGCCTTTCTGCGTTTATATACTAGAGAGAGAATATAAA
AAGCCAGATTATTAATCCGGCTTTTTTATTATTTCCTAGCTAGCCGGGGAAATGTGCGCGGAACCCCTAT
TTGTTTATTTTTCTAAATACATTCAAATATGTATCCGCTCATGAATTAATTCTTAGAAAAACTCATCGAG
CATCAAATGAAACTGCAATTTATTCATATCAGGATTATCAATACCATATTTTTGAAAAAGCCGTTTCTGT
AATGAAGGAGAAAACTCACCGAGGCAGTTCCATAGGATGGCAAGATCCTGGTATCGGTCTGCGATTCCGA
CTCGTCCAACATCAATACAACCTATTAATTTCCCCTCGTCAAAAATAAGGTTATCAAGTGAGAAATCACC
ATGAGTGACGACTGAATCCGGTGAGAATGGCAAAAGTTTATGCATTTCTTTCCAGACTTGTTCAACAGGC
CAGCCATTACGCTCGTCATCAAAATCACTCGCATCAACCAAACCGTTATTCATTCGTGATTGCGCCTGAG
CGAGACGAAATACGCGATCGCTGTTAAAAGGACAATTACAAACAGGAATCGAATGCAACCGGCGCAGGAA
CACTGCCAGCGCATCAACAATATTTTCACCTGAATCAGGATATTCTTCTAATACCTGGAATGCTGTTTTC
CCGGGGATCGCAGTGGTGAGTAACCATGCATCATCAGGAGTACGGATAAAATGCTTGATGGTCGGAAGAG
GCATAAATTCCGTCAGCCAGTTTAGTCTGACCATCTCATCTGTAACATCATTGGCAACGCTACCTTTGCC
ATGTTTCAGAAACAACTCTGGCGCATCGGGCTTCCCATACAATCGATAGATTGTCGCACCTGATTGCCCG
ACATTATCGCGAGCCCATTTATACCCATATAAATCAGCATCCATGCTGGAATTTAATCGCGGCCTAGAGC
AAGACGTTTCCCGTTGAATATGGCTCATAACACCCCTTGTATTACTGTTTATGTAAGCAGACAGTTTTAT
TGTTCATGACCAAAATCCCTTAACGTGAGTTTTCGTTCCACTGAGCGTCAGACCCCGTAGAAAAGATCAA
AGGATCTTCTTGAGATCCTTTTTTTCTGCGCGTAATCTGCTGCTTGCAAACAAAAAAACCACCGCTACCA
GCGGTGGTTTGTTTGCCGGATCAAGAGCTACCAACTCTTTTTCCGAAGGTAACTGGCTTCAGCAGAGCGC
AGATACCAAATACTGTCCTTCTAGTGTAGCCGTAGTTAGGCCACCACTTCAAGAACTCTGTAGCACCGCC
TACATACCTCGCTCTGCTAATCCTGTTACCAGTGGCTGCTGCCAGTGGCGATAAGTCGTGTCTTACCGGG
TTGGACTCAAGACGATAGTTACCGGATAAGGCGCAGCGGTCGGGCTGAACGGGGGGTTCGTGCACACAGC
CCAGCTTGGAGCGAACGACCTACACCGAACTGAGATACCTACAGCGTGAGCTATGAGAAAGCGCCACGCT
TCCCGAAGGGAGAAAGGCGGACAGGTATCCGGTAAGCGGCAGGGTCGGAACAGGAGAGCGCACGAGGGAG
CTTCCAGGGGGAAACGCCTGGTATCTTTATAGTCCTGTCGGGTTTCGCCACCTCTGACTTGAGCGTCGAT
TTTTGTGATGCTCGTCAGGGGGGCGGAGCCTATGGAAAAACGCCAGCAACGCGGCCTTTTTACGGTTCCT
GGCCTTTTGCTGGCCTTTTGCTCACATGTTCTTTCCTGCGTTATCCCCTGATTCTGTGGATAACCGTATT
ACCGCCTTTGAGTGAGCTGATACCGCTCGCCGCAGCCGAACGACCGAGCGCAGCGAGTCAGTGAGCGAGG
AAGCGGAAGAGCGCCTGATGCGGTATTTTCTCCTTACGCATCTGTGCGGTATTTCACACCGCAATGGTGC
ACTCTCAGTACAATCTGCTCTGATGCCGCATAGTTAAGCCAGTATACACTCCGCTATCGCTACGTGACTG
GGTCATGGCTGCGCCCCGACACCCGCCAACACCCGCTGACGCGCCCTGACGGGCTTGTCTGCTCCCGGCA
TCCGCTTACAGACAAGCTGTGACCGTCTCCGGGAGCTGCATGTGTCAGAGGTTTTCACCGTCATCACCGA
AACGCGCGAGGCAGCTGCGGTAAAGCTCATCAGCGTGGTCGTGAAGCGATTCACAGATGTCTGCCTGTTC
ATCCGCGTCCAGCTCGTTGAGTTTCTCCAGAAGCGTTAATGTCTGGCTTCTGATAAAGCGGGCCATGTTA
AGGGCGGTTTTTTCCTGTTTGGTCACTGATGCCTCCGTGTAAGGGGGATTTCTGTTCATGGGGGTAATGA
TACCGATGAAACGAGAGAGGATGCTCACGATACGGGTTACTGATGATGAACATGCCCGGTTACTGGAACG
TTGTGAGGGTAAACAACTGGCGGTATGGATGCGGCGGGACCAGAGCTC
