>Addgene plasmid #104891 | PE_30: Pxyl_lac_tet::eG:: sfYFP | depositor partial sequence | sequence record 214339 | Hybrid Promoter: Pxyl_lac_tet_eG
GAACTGTCGAAATAAACCAAAAATCGTAATCGAAAGATAAAAATCTGTAATAGACATGTGAGCGCTCACA
ATTTATAGTGAGCACATCCCTATCAGTGATAGAGATGCATGC
