>Addgene plasmid #104891 | PE_30: Pxyl_lac_tet::eG:: sfYFP | depositor partial sequence | sequence record 214340 | sfYFP
ATGCGTAAAGGCGAAGAGCTGTTCACTGGTGTCGTCCCTATTCTGGTGGAACTGGATGGTGATGTCAACG
GTCATAAGTTTTCCGTGCGTGGCGAGGGTGAAGGTGACGCAACTAATGGTAAACTGACGCTGAAGTTCAT
CTGTACTACTGGTAAACTGCCGGTACCTTGGCCGACTCTGGTAACGACGCTGACTTATGGTGTTCAGTGC
TTTGCTCGTTATCCGGACCATATGAAGCAGCATGACTTCTTCAAGTCCGCCATGCCGGAAGGCTATGTGC
AGGAACGCACGATTTCCTTTAAGGATGACGGCACGTACAAAACGCGTGCGGAAGTGAAATTTGAAGGCGA
TACCCTGGTAAACCGCATTGAGCTGAAAGGCATTGACTTTAAAGAAGACGGCAATATCCTGGGCCATAAG
CTGGAATACAATTTTAACAGCCACAATGTTTACATCACCGCCGATAAACAAAAAAATGGCATTAAAGCGA
ATTTTAAAATTCGCCACAACGTGGAGGATGGCAGCGTGCAGCTGGCTGATCACTACCAGCAAAACACTCC
AATCGGTGATGGTCCTGTTCTGCTGCCAGACAATCACTATCTGAGCTACCAAAGCGTTCTGTCTAAAGAT
CCGAACGAGAAACGCGATCATATGGTTCTGCTGGAGTTCGTAACCGCAGCGGGCATCACGCATGGTATGG
ATGAACTGTACAAATGATG
